>Addgene plasmid #230119 | AiP12608 - pAAV-AiE0778m-minBG-SYFP2-WPRE3-BGHpA (Alias: CN2608) | addgene full sequence | sequence record 461850 | Addgene NGS Result
CCTGCAGGCAGCTGCGCGCTCGCTCGCTCACTGAGGCCGCCCGGGCGTCGGGCGACCTTTGGTCGCCCGG
CCTCAGTGAGCGAGCGAGCGCGCAGAGAGGGAGTGGCCAACTCCATCACTAGGGGTTCCTGCGGCCGCAC
GCGTACAGGTACATCGTGGTGAAGGTAGAGTGGGACTGAGGGCACCTTTAAAGGTAGTCGGCGTGAACGT
GAAGGCACTGCGCAGGGCGTGATGCTGTTTCCAGATCCACTTCTGTTTATCTCCATTTTTGTTTGTATCC
CCCCCCTTGTAATGTTTCAGCAAAATCTTCTTGATTTAGTTCTGTATCTTAGTAAAATGATCCTAGTTGT
ATAAAAGCAACCTCTGCTCGTATCCTCCTCGTTGCTTGGTAACGTATCTCACGGACGATGTTTGTGGGAT
CTTCTAGAAAACTGTCATTATTATGTGAATGAAAATGATGACGGATGATGACTGCAGGCGCTCAGGTTTC
TGAAACGATGCGTCTTCCTTTTCTGAAGGTGAAGTCATTAAGCTGAGGGATATAAAGGACTTCTCGTTAC
CCCTGATCCTGGTCTTCGTCATCTGTGTCTGCTACTACGTGGCGGTGTTCCCGTTCATCGGGCTGGGCAA
GTGAGTGTTCCCTGGCATCCAGTTACAGTTGTACCGAGGGCTGAAGCACAGCAGCGAGTGAGGGTTTTGT
AGTTAATCTTCCCACTGTGGACTCTGCTTACTTAGACTGATCGATTACCTTACGTTCTGGGATACAGGGG
GCAGTTTTAGCTCCAGGTTCAGAGCTCGGGCTGGGCATAAAAGTCAGGGCAGAGCCATCTATTGCTTACA
TTTGCTTCTGGGATCCAGATCTTTCGAAGCTAGCGCTACCGGTCGCCACCATGGTGAGCAAGGGCGAGGA
GCTGTTCACCGGGGTGGTGCCCATCCTGGTCGAGCTGGACGGCGACGTAAACGGCCACAAGTTCAGCGTG
TCCGGCGAGGGCGAGGGCGATGCCACCTACGGCAAGCTGACCCTGAAGCTGATCTGCACCACCGGCAAGC
TGCCCGTGCCCTGGCCCACCCTCGTGACCACCCTGGGCTACGGCGTGCAGTGCTTCGCCCGCTACCCCGA
CCACATGAAGCAGCACGACTTCTTCAAGTCCGCCATGCCCGAAGGCTACGTCCAGGAGCGCACCATCTTC
TTCAAGGACGACGGCAACTACAAGACCCGCGCCGAGGTGAAGTTCGAGGGCGACACCCTGGTGAACCGCA
TCGAGCTGAAGGGCATCGACTTCAAGGAGGACGGCAACATCCTGGGGCACAAGCTGGAGTACAACTACAA
CAGCCACAACGTCTATATCACCGCCGACAAGCAGAAGAACGGCATCAAGGCCAACTTCAAGATCCGCCAC
AACATCGAGGACGGCGGCGTGCAGCTCGCCGACCACTACCAGCAGAACACCCCCATCGGCGACGGCCCCG
TGCTGCTGCCCGACAACCACTACCTGAGCTACCAGTCCAAGCTGAGCAAAGACCCCAACGAGAAGCGCGA
TCACATGGTCCTGCTGGAGTTCGTGACCGCCGCCGGGATCACTCTCGGCATGGACGAGCTGTACAAGTAA
GTCGACGGCGCGCCGCGGCCGCGAATTCGATATCATAATCAACCTCTGGATTACAAAATTTGTGAAAGAT
TGACTGGTATTCTTAACTATGTTGCTCCTTTTACGCTATGTGGATACGCTGCTTTAATGCCTTTGTATCA
TGCTATTGCTTCCCGTATGGCTTTCATTTTCTCCTCCTTGTATAAATCCTGGTTAGTTCTTGCCACGGCG
GAACTCATCGCCGCCTGCCTTGCCCGCTGCTGGACAGGGGCTCGGCTGTTGGGCACTGACAATTCCGTGG
CTCGAGAGATCTTCGACTGTGCCTTCTAGTTGCCAGCCATCTGTTGTTTGCCCCTCCCCCGTGCCTTCCT
TGACCCTGGAAGGTGCCACTCCCACTGTCCTTTCCTAATAAAATGAGGAAATTGCATCGCATTGTCTGAG
TAGGTGTCATTCTATTCTGGGGGGTGGGGTGGGGCAGGACAGCAAGGGGGAGGATTGGGAAGACAATAGC
AGGCATGAGATCTCACGTGCGGACCGAGCGGCCGCAGGAACCCCTAGTGATGGAGTTGGCCACTCCCTCT
CTGCGCGCTCGCTCGCTCACTGAGGCCGGGCGACCAAAGGTCGCCCGACGCCCGGGCTTTGCCCGGGCGG
CCTCAGTGAGCGAGCGAGCGCGCAGCTGCCTGCAGGGGCGCCTGATGCGGTATTTTCTCCTTACGCATCT
GTGCGGTATTTCACACCGCATA
[95 nt withheld, positions 2333-2427]
T
[46 nt withheld, positions 2429-2474]
C
[141 nt withheld, positions 2476-2616]
CCTTTGACGTTGGAGTCCACGTTCTTT
[37 nt withheld, positions 2644-2680]
ACTCTATCTCGGGCTATTCTTTTGATTTATAAGGGATTTTGCCGATTTCGGTCTATTGGTTAAAAAATGA
GCTGATTTAACAAAAATTTAACGCGAATTTTAACAAAATATTAACGTTTACAATTTTATGGTGCACTCTC
AGTACAATCTGCTCTGATGCCGCATAGTTAAGCCAGCCCCGACACCCGCCAACACCCGCTGACGCGCCCT
GACGGGCTTGTCTGCTCCCGGCATCCGCTTACAGACAAGCTGTGACCGTCTCCGGGAGCTGCATGTGTCA
GAGGTTTTCACCGTCATCACCGAAACGCGCGAGACGAAAGGGCCTCGTGATACGCCTATTTTTATAGGTT
AATGTCATGATAATAATGGTTTCTTAGACGTCAGGTGGCACTTTTCGGGGAAATGTGCGCGGAACCCCTA
TTTGTTTATTTTTCTAAATACATTCAAATATGTATCCGCTCATGAGACAATAACCCTGATAAATGCTTCA
ATAATATTGAAAAAGGAAGAGTATGAGTATTCAACATTTCCGTGTCGCCCTTATTCCCTTTTTTGCGGCA
TTTTGCCTTCCTGTTTTTGCTCACCCAGAAACGCTGGTGAAAGTAAAAGATGCTGAAGATCAGTTGGGTG
CACGAGTGGGTTACATCGAACTGGATCTCAACAGCGGTAAGATCCTTGAGAGTTTTCGCCCCGAAGAACG
TTTTCCAATGATGAGCACTTTTAAAGTTCTGCTATGTGGCGCGGTATTATCCCGTATTGACGCCGGGCAA
GAGCAACTCGGTCGCCGCATACACTATTCTCAGAATGACTTGGTTGAGTACTCACCAGTCACAGAAAAGC
ATCTTACGGATGGCATGACAGTAAGAGAATTATGCAGTGCTGCCATAACCATGAGTGATAACACTGCGGC
CAACTTACTTCTGACAACGATCGGAGGACCGAAGGAGCTAACCGCTTTTTTGCACAACATGGGGGATCAT
GTAACTCGCCTTGATCGTTGGGAACCGGAGCTGAATGAAGCCATACCAAACGACGAGCGTGACACCACGA
TGCCTGTAGCAATGGCAACAACGTTGCGCAAACTATTAACTGGCGAACTACTTACTCTAGCTTCCCGGCA
ACAATTAATAGACTGGATGGAGGCGGATAAAGTTGCAGGACCACTTCTGCGCTCGGCCCTTCCGGCTGGC
TGGTTTATTGCTGATAAATCTGGAGCCGGTGAGCGTGGGTCTCGCGGTATCATTGCAGCACTGGGGCCAG
ATGGTAAGCCCTCCCGTATCGTAGTTATCTACACGACGGGGAGTCAGGCAACTATGGATGAACGAAATAG
ACAGATCGCTGAGATAGGTGCCTCACTGATTAAGCATTGGTAACTGTCAGACCAAGTTTACTCATATATA
CTTTAGATTGATTTAAAACTTCATTTTTAATTTAAAAGGATCTAGGTGAAGATCCTTTTTGATAATCTCA
TGACCAAAATCCCTTAACGTGAGTTTTCGTTCCACTGAGCGTCAGACCCCGTAGAAAAGATCAAAGGATC
TTCTTGAGATCCTTTTTTTCTGCGCGTAATCTGCTGCTTGCAAACAAAAAAACCACCGCTACCAGCGGTG
GTTTGTTTGCCGGATCAAGAGCTACCAACTCTTTTTCCGAAGGTAACTGGCTTCAGCAGAGCGCAGATAC
CAAATACTGTTCTTCTAGTGTAGCCGTAGTTAGGCCACCACTTCAAGAACTCTGTAGCACCGCCTACATA
CCTCGCTCTGCTAATCCTGTTACCAGTGGCTGCTGCCAGTGGCGATAAGTCGTGTCTTACCGGGTTGGAC
TCAAGACGATAGTTACCGGATAAGGCGCAGCGGTCGGGCTGAACGGGGGGTTCGTGCACACAGCCCAGCT
TGGAGCGAACGACCTACACCGAACTGAGATACCTACAGCGTGAGCTATGAGAAAGCGCCACGCTTCCCGA
AGGGAGAAAGGCGGACAGGTATCCGGTAAGCGGCAGGGTCGGAACAGGAGAGCGCACGAGGGAGCTTCCA
GGGGGAAACGCCTGGTATCTTTATAGTCCTGTCGGGTTTCGCCACCTCTGACTTGAGCGTCGATTTTTGT
GATGCTCGTCAGGGGGGCGGAGCCTATGGAAAAACGCCAGCAACGCGGCCTTTTTACGGTTCCTGGCCTT
TTGCTGGCCTTTTGCTCACATGT
Features (pLannotate 1.2.2; 15 found; start..end, strand, type, name):
     12..39      +  repeat_region  AAV2 ITR (fragment): inverted terminal repeat of adeno-associated virus serotype 2 inverted
     68..95      +  repeat_region  AAV2 ITR (fragment): inverted terminal repeat of adeno-associated virus serotype 2 inverted
    518..640     +  CDS            Mfsd1 (fragment): MFSD1_MOUSE - Experimental evidence at protein level: Swiss-Prot protein existence level 1. Lysosomal transporter which is essential for liver homeostasis (PubMed:31661432). Required to maintain stability and lysosomal localization of GLMP (PubMed:31661432, PubMed:32959924). From Mus musculus (Mouse).
    891..1607    +  CDS            SYFP2: SYFP2 is a basic (constitutively fluorescent) yellow fluorescent protein published in 2006, derived from Aequorea victoria. It is reported to be a very rapidly-maturing monomer with moderate acid sensitivity.
   1647..1804    +  misc_feature   WPRE (fragment): woodchuck hepatitis virus posttranscriptional regulatory element
   1810..1890    +  misc_feature   WPRE (fragment): woodchuck hepatitis virus posttranscriptional regulatory element
   1907..2018    +  polyA_signal   bGH poly(A) signal: bovine growth hormone polyadenylation signal
   2136..2276    +  repeat_region  AAV2 ITR: inverted terminal repeat of adeno-associated virus serotype 2 inverted
   2281..2332    -  misc_feature   bom (fragment): basis of mobility region from pBR322
   2351..2806    +  rep_origin     f1 ori (sequence partly withheld): f1 bacteriophage origin of replication; arrow indicates direction of (+) strand synthesis
   2807..2856    -  misc_feature   bom (fragment): basis of mobility region from pBR322
   2958..2993    -  CDS            rop (fragment): Rop protein, which maintains plasmids at low copy number; rop
   3088..3192    +  promoter       AmpR promoter: bla
   3193..4053    +  CDS            AmpR: β-lactamase; bla; confers resistance to ampicillin, carbenicillin, and related antibiotics
   4224..4812    +  rep_origin     ori: high-copy-number ColE1/pMB1/pBR322/pUC origin of replication
