[The description below was written by a language model from this plasmid's Addgene catalogue record and pLannotate feature annotations shown in this document.]
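Description:
AiP12608 - pAAV-AiE0778m-minBG-SYFP2-WPRE3-BGHpA (alias CN2608) is a 4.9 kb AAV transfer plasmid built on a pAAV2 backbone, intended for packaging a reporter genome into recombinant adeno-associated virus. It is maintained in bacteria through a high-copy ColE1/pUC-type origin and selected with ampicillin via the bla gene and its native promoter. An f1 phage origin is also present in the backbone. AAV2 inverted terminal repeats flank the expression cassette and provide the cis signals for genome replication and encapsidation. The annotation detects one complete ITR downstream of the cassette and only short ITR fragments upstream, which may reflect the difficulty of sequencing and annotating these repeats.

The payload is an enhancer-reporter cassette. AiE0778m, a candidate enhancer sequence, sits upstream of the minimal beta-globin promoter (minBG), which has little activity by itself, so transcription depends largely on the enhancer. The enhancer is not annotated as such. The feature table instead calls a short fragment similar to mouse Mfsd1 in this region, which is probably a sequence-similarity hit within the enhancer rather than a functional coding element. The driven gene is SYFP2, a rapidly maturing monomeric yellow fluorescent protein derived from Aequorea victoria. It is followed by WPRE3, a shortened woodchuck hepatitis virus post-transcriptional element (annotated as two WPRE fragments) that boosts transcript expression, and by the bovine growth hormone polyadenylation signal.

The construct is designed to drive AAV-mediated transgene expression in specific populations of brain cells, with fluorescence reporting where the enhancer is active. The record does not state which cell population AiE0778m targets.
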