Addgene plasmid #230119: AiP12608 - pAAV-AiE0778m-minBG-SYFP2-WPRE3-BGHpA (Alias: CN2608)
Purpose: AiE0778m is an enhancer sequence, designed to drive AAV-mediated transgene expression in specific populations of brain cells
Depositing lab: Allen Institute for Brain Science & Boaz Levi. Depositing organization: Allen Institute. Publication: A suite of enhancer AAVs and transgenic mouse lines for genetic access to cortical cell types. Ben-Simon Y, Hooper M, Narayan S, Daigle TL, Dwivedi D, Way SW, Oster A, Stafford DA, Mich JK, Taormina MJ, Martinez RA, Opitz-Araya X, Roth JR, Alexander JR, Allen S, Amster A, Arbuckle J, Ayala A, Baker PM, Bakken TE, Barcelli T, Barta S, Bendrick J, Bertagnolli D, Bielstein C, Bishwakarma P, Bowlus J, Boyer G, Brouner K, Casian B, Casper T, Chakka AB, Chakrabarty R, Chance RK, Chavan S, Clark M, Colbert K, Collman F, Daniel S, Departee M, DiValentin P, Donadio N, Dotson N, Egdorf T, Fliss T, Gabitto M, Garcia J, Gary A, Gasperini M, Gloe J, Goldy J, Gore BB, Graybuck L, Greisman N, Haeseleer F, Halterman C, Haradon Z, Hastings SD, Helback O, Ho W, Hockemeyer D, Huang C, Huff S, Hunker A, Johansen N, Jones D, Juneau Z, Kalmbach B, Kannan M, Khem S, Kussick E, Kutsal R, Larsen R, Lee C, Lee AY, Leibly M, Lenz GH, Li S, Liang E, Lusk N, Madigan Z, Malloy J, Malone J, McCue R, Melchor J, Mollenkopf T, Moosman S, Morin E, Newman D, Ng L, Ngo K, Omstead V, Otto S, Oyama A, Pena N, Pham T, Phillips E, Pom CA, Potekhina L, Ransford S, Ray PL, Rette D, Reynoldson C, Rimorin C, Rocha D, Ruiz A, Sanchez REA, Sawyer L, Sedeno-Cortes A, Sevigny JP, Shapovalova N, Shepard N, Shulga L, Sigler AR, Siverts L, Soliman S, Somasundaram S, Staats B, Stewart K, Szelenyi E, Tieu M, Trader C, Tran A, van Velthoven CTJ, Walker M, Wang Y, Weed N, Wirthlin M, Wood T, Wynalda B, Yao Z, Zhou T, Ariza J, Dee N, Reding M, Ronellenfitch K, Mufti S, Sunkin SM, Smith KA, Esposito L, Waters J, Thyagarajan B, Yao S, Lein ES, Zeng H, Levi BP, Ngai J, Ting JT, Tasic B. Cell. 2025 May 16:S0092-8674(25)00513-6. doi: 10.1016/j.cell.2025.05.002. PubMed 40403729.
Backbone
  Vector backbone: pAAV2
  Vector type: AAV
Growth in bacteria
  Bacterial resistance: Ampicillin, 100 μg/mL
  Growth temperature: 37°C
  Growth strain: NEB Stable
  Copy number: High Copy
Gene/Insert
  Gene/Insert name: SYFP2
  Species: Synthetic
  Promoter: minBG
  Cloning method: Gibson Cloning
Terms and licenses: Academic/Nonprofit Terms; Industry Terms: Not Available to Industry
How to cite: AiP12608 - pAAV-AiE0778m-minBG-SYFP2-WPRE3-BGHpA (Alias: CN2608) was a gift from Allen Institute for Brain Science & Boaz Levi (Addgene plasmid # 230119 ; http://n2t.net/addgene:230119 ; RRID:Addgene_230119)
